Addgene plasmid #212095: pCOLA-Spec-EV
Purpose: (Empty Backbone) (Empty Backbone) pCOLA-Spec Empty Vector
Depositing lab: Michael Lynch. Depositing organization: Duke University. Publication: Scalable, robust, high-throughput expression & purification of nanobodies enabled by 2-stage dynamic control. Hennigan JN, Menacho-Melgar R, Sarkar P, Golovsky M, Lynch MD. Metab Eng. 2024 Sep;85:116-130. doi: 10.1016/j.ymben.2024.07.012. Epub 2024 Jul 24. PubMed 39059674.
Backbone
  Vector backbone: pCOLA-Spec-EV
  Backbone size (bp): 1961
  Vector type: Bacterial Expression
Growth in bacteria
  Bacterial resistance: Spectinomycin, 50 μg/mL
  Growth temperature: 37°C
  Growth strain: DH5alpha
  Copy number: Low Copy
Gene/Insert
  Cloning method: Unknown
Terms and licenses: Academic/Nonprofit Terms; Industry Terms: Not Available to Industry
Depositor comments: Please see our protocol for more information on using these plasmids: Two-Stage Dynamic Control Protocol for Cloning, Autoinduction, Autolysis, and Purification of Nanobodies from the E. coli Cytoplasm dx.doi.org/10.17504/protocols.io.j8nlk95d1v5r/v1
How to cite: pCOLA-Spec-EV was a gift from Michael Lynch (Addgene plasmid # 212095 ; http://n2t.net/addgene:212095 ; RRID:Addgene_212095)
