[The description below was written by a language model from this plasmid's Addgene catalogue record and pLannotate feature annotations shown in this document.]
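Description:
pCOLA-Spec-EV is a very small (about 2 kb) empty bacterial expression backbone for E. coli, deposited as the insert-free member of a plasmid set associated with work on two-stage dynamic control for autoinduced expression and purification of nanobodies from the E. coli cytoplasm. It replicates from the ColA origin, which gives a low copy number and belongs to a compatibility group that allows it to coexist in the same cell with plasmids carrying other compatible origins. This makes ColA vectors convenient as a second or third plasmid in multi-plasmid expression systems.

Selection is by spectinomycin. The annotated feature table shows an aadA (SmR) open reading frame encoding an aminoglycoside adenylyltransferase, which confers resistance to spectinomycin and streptomycin. It is driven by the cat gene promoter, and a phage T7 early (T7Te) terminator sits just upstream, presumably insulating the marker from read-through transcription. The only other annotations are a short tetracycline-efflux (TcR) gene fragment and a CAP binding site on the opposite strand. These are small remnants, probably carried over from earlier vector lineages, and are not expected to be functional; the TcR fragment is far too short to confer tetracycline resistance.

No expression promoter, multiple cloning site, tag or gene of interest is annotated, and the record does not state a cloning method, so how inserts are introduced into this backbone cannot be determined from the record. As an empty vector, it most plausibly serves as a negative control alongside insert-bearing pCOLA-Spec derivatives, or as a starting scaffold for building them.
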