Features (pLannotate 1.2.2; 6 found; start..end, strand, type, name):
    181..816     -  rep_origin     ColA ori: Plasmids containing the ColA origin of replication can be propagated in E. coli cells that contain additional plasmids with compatible origins.
    901..965     -  CDS            TcR (fragment): tetracycline efflux protein; tet; confers resistance to tetracycline
    980..1001    -  protein_bind   CAP binding site: CAP binding activates transcription in the presence of cAMP. E. coli catabolite activator protein
   1025..1052    +  terminator     T7Te terminator: phage T7 early transcription terminator
   1058..1148    +  promoter       cat promoter: promoter of the E. coli cat gene encoding chloramphenicol acetyltransferase
   1163..1954    +  CDS            SmR: aminoglycoside adenylyltransferase (Murphy, 1985); aadA; confers resistance to spectinomycin and streptomycin
>Addgene plasmid #212095 | pCOLA-Spec-EV | addgene full sequence | sequence record 419669 | Addgene NGS Result
GAAGTGCCAGACGATGGAAGGACGCAATGAAGCTGGAGGATTGGCGTGGGAATCGTGCTTCTGTCTAAGC
AAGAATGCCTAGCGTACAGGGTGCACTTTGTAACGATTTGGGAGTCCAGAGACTCGCTGTTTTCGAAATT
CTCGGTCGCTACGCTCCGGGCGTGAGACTATGCAGCGCAGAAACGTCCTAGAAGATGCCAGGAGGATACT
TAGCAGAGAGACAATAAGGCCGGAGCGAAGCCGTTTTTCCATAGGCTCCGCCCCCCTGACGAACATCACG
AAATCTGACGCTCAAATCAGTGGTGGCGAAACCCGACAGGACTATAAAGATACCAGGCGTTTCCCCCTGA
TGGCTCCCTCTTGCGCTCTCCTGTTCCCGTCCTGCGGCGTCCGTGTTGTGGTGGAGGCTTTACCCAAATC
ACCACGTCCCGTTCCGTGTAGACAGTTCGCTCCAAGCTGGGCTGTGTGCAAGAACCCCCCGTTCAGCCCG
ACTGCTGCGCCTTATCCGGTAACTATCATCTTGAGTCCAACCCGGAAAGACACGACAAAACGCCACTGGC
AGCAGCCATTGGTAACTGAGAATTAGTGGATTTAGATATCGAGAGTCTTGAAGTGGTGGCCTAACAGAGG
CTACACTGAAAGGACAGTATTTGATATCTGCGCTCCACTAAAGCCAGTTACCAGGTTAAGCAGTTCCCCA
ACTGACTTAACCTTCGATCAAACCGCCTCCCCAGGCGGTTTTTTCGTTTACAGAGCAGGAGATTACGACG
ATCGTAAAAGGATCTCAAGAAGATCCTTTACGGATTCCCGACACCATCACTCTAGATTTCAGTGCAATTT
ATCTCTTCAAATGTAGCACCTGAAGTCAGCCCCATACGATATAAGTTGTAATTCTCATGTTAGTCATGCC
CCGCGCCCACCGGAAGGAGCTGACTGGGTTGAAGGCTCTCAAGGGCATCGGTCGAGATCCCGGTGCCTAA
TGAGTGAGCTAACTTACATTAATTGCGTGGATCCGAGTCACACTGGCTCACCTTCGGGTGGGCCTTTCTG
CGTTTATTGATCGGCACGTAAGAGGTTCCAACTTTCACCATAATGAAATAAGATCACTACCGGGCGTATT
TTTTGAGTTATCGAGATTTTCAGGAGCTGGAAGGAAGTAAAAATGAGGGAAGCGGTGATCGCCGAAGTAT
CGACTCAACTATCAGAGGTAGTTGGCGTCATCGAGCGCCATCTCGAACCGACGTTGCTGGCCGTACATTT
GTACGGCTCCGCAGTGGATGGCGGCCTGAAGCCACACAGTGATATTGATTTGCTGGTTACGGTGACCGTA
AGGCTTGATGAAACAACGCGGCGAGCTTTGATCAACGACCTTTTGGAAACTTCGGCTTCCCCTGGAGAGA
GCGAGATTCTCCGCGCTGTAGAAGTCACCATTGTTGTGCACGACGACATCATTCCGTGGCGTTATCCAGC
TAAGCGCGAACTGCAATTTGGAGAATGGCAGCGCAATGACATTCTTGCAGGTATCTTCGAGCCAGCCACG
ATCGACATTGATCTGGCTATCTTGCTGACAAAAGCAAGAGAACATAGCGTTGCCTTGGTAGGTCCAGCGG
CGGAGGAACTCTTTGATCCGGTTCCTGAACAGGATCTATTTGAGGCGCTAAATGAAACCTTAACGCTATG
GAACTCGCCGCCCGACTGGGCTGGCGATGAGCGAAATGTAGTGCTTACGTTGTCCCGCATTTGGTACAGC
GCAGTAACCGGCAAAATCGCGCCGAAGGATGTCGCTGCCGACTGGGCAATGGAGCGCCTGCCGGCCCAGT
ATCAGCCCGTCATACTTGAAGCTAGACAGGCTTATCTTGGACAAGAAGAAGATCGCTTGGCCTCGCGCGC
AGATCAGTTGGAAGAATTTGTCCACTACGTGAAAGGCGAGATCACCAAGGTAGTCGGCAAATAATAGAAG
CTT
